Addgene plasmid #76370: GSK3A gRNA (BRDN0001148594)
Purpose: 3rd generation lentiviral gRNA plasmid targeting human GSK3A
Depositing lab: John Doench & David Root. Depositing organization: Broad Institute. Publication: Optimized sgRNA design to maximize activity and minimize off-target effects of CRISPR-Cas9. Doench JG, Fusi N, Sullender M, Hegde M, Vaimberg EW, Donovan KF, Smith I, Tothova Z, Wilen C, Orchard R, Virgin HW, Listgarten J, Root DE. Nat Biotechnol. 2016 Jan 18. doi: 10.1038/nbt.3437. PubMed 26780180.
Backbone
  Vector backbone: lentiGuide-Puro
  Backbone manufacturer: Zhang Lab (Addgene plasmid # 52963)
  Vector type: Mammalian Expression, Lentiviral, CRISPR
  Selectable markers: Puromycin
Growth in bacteria
  Bacterial resistance: Ampicillin, 100 μg/mL
  Growth temperature: 37°C
  Growth strain: DH5alpha
  Copy number: High Copy
Gene/Insert
  Gene/Insert name: GSK3A (alt names: GSK3A; NM_019884.2)
  gRNA/shRNA sequence: AGGAGACATTGGGCTCCCCT
  Species: H. sapiens (human)
  Entrez Gene: GSK3A
  Promoter: hU6
  Cloning method: Unknown
  Sequencing primers: 5′ U6-F; 3′ pS2-R
Terms and licenses: Academic/Nonprofit Terms; Industry Terms: Not Available to Industry
Depositor comments: The gRNA was designed to target the following Genbank reference sequence(s): NM_019884.2. Note that this plasmid does NOT contain Cas9. It should be used in conjunction with lentiCas9-Blast (Addgene #52962) or otherwise with cell lines already expressing Cas9. Browse the full kinome gRNA library at http://www.addgene.org/pooled-library/broadgpp-human-kinome/ or visit http://www.broadinstitute.org/rnai/public/ for detailed protocols and information.
How to cite: GSK3A gRNA (BRDN0001148594) was a gift from John Doench & David Root (Addgene plasmid # 76370 ; http://n2t.net/addgene:76370 ; RRID:Addgene_76370)
