[The description below was written by a language model from this plasmid's Addgene catalogue record and the feature table of its GenBank file.]
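Description:
GSK3A gRNA (BRDN0001148594) is a third-generation lentiviral guide RNA plasmid built on the lentiGuide-Puro backbone, about 8.3 kb in size, carrying a single sgRNA directed against human GSK3A (designed against the NM_019884.2 reference transcript). It is maintained in E. coli as a high-copy plasmid through a ColE1/pUC-type origin with ampicillin resistance (bla). The backbone also retains an f1 origin, an SV40 origin and poly(A) signal, and lac, T7 and T3 promoter remnants that play no role in the payload.

The lentiviral transfer cassette begins with an RSV promoter fused to a truncated HIV-1 5' LTR, which makes genomic RNA production Tat-independent. This is followed by the Psi packaging signal, the Rev response element for nuclear export of unspliced RNA, and a cPPT/CTS element, which aids nuclear import of the viral genome. The cassette ends in a self-inactivating (Delta-U3) 3' LTR. Within it, a human U6 RNA polymerase III promoter drives the GSK3A-specific spacer joined to the Streptococcus pyogenes Cas9 gRNA scaffold. A separate EF-1-alpha promoter, including its intron A, expresses puromycin N-acetyltransferase so that transduced mammalian cells can be selected. A downstream WPRE enhances transcript expression.

The plasmid does not encode Cas9, so it is intended for use alongside a separate Cas9 lentivector or in cells that already express Cas9. In that setting it serves for knockout of GSK3A. The record indicates that it belongs to a human kinome gRNA collection whose guides were chosen with optimized sgRNA design rules for high on-target activity and reduced off-target effects.
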