LOCUS       Exported 8323 bp ds-DNA circular SYN 13-MAY-2021
DEFINITION  3rd generation lentiviral gRNA plasmid targeting human GSK3A.
ACCESSION   .
VERSION     .
KEYWORDS    GSK3A gRNA (BRDN0001148594)
SOURCE      synthetic DNA construct
  ORGANISM  synthetic DNA construct
REFERENCE   1 (bases 1 to 8323)
  AUTHORS   Doench JG, Fusi N, Sullender M, Hegde M, Vaimberg EW, Donovan KF,
            Smith I, Tothova Z, Wilen C, Orchard R, Virgin HW, Listgarten J,
            Root DE
  TITLE     Optimized sgRNA design to maximize activity and minimize off-target
            effects of CRISPR-Cas9.
  JOURNAL   Nat Biotechnol. 2016 Jan 18. doi: 10.1038/nbt.3437.
  PUBMED    26780180
REFERENCE   2 (bases 1 to 8323)
  AUTHORS   .
  TITLE     Direct Submission
  JOURNAL   Exported May 13, 2021 from SnapGene Server 1.1.58
            http://www.snapgene.com
FEATURES             Location/Qualifiers
     source          1..8323
                     /organism="synthetic DNA construct"
                     /mol_type="other DNA"
     promoter        87..1265
                     /label=EF-1-alpha promoter
                     /note="strong constitutive promoter for human elongation
                     factor EF-1-alpha"
     intron          318..1256
                     /label=EF-1-alpha intron A
                     /note="intron upstream of the start codon of human
                     EF-1-alpha"
     primer_bind     1213..1233
                     /label=EF1a-F
                     /note="Human elongation factor-1a promoter, forward primer"
     CDS             1278..1877
                     /codon_start=1
                     /gene="pac from Streptomyces alboniger"
                     /product="puromycin N-acetyltransferase"
                     /label=PuroR
                     /note="confers resistance to puromycin"
                     /translation="MTEYKPTVRLATRDDVPRAVRTLAAAFADYPATRHTVDPDRHIER
                     VTELQELFLTRVGLDIGKVWVADDGAAVAVWTTPESVEAGAVFAEIGPRMAELSGSRLA
                     AQQQMEGLLAPHRPKEPAWFLATVGVSPDHQGKGLGSAVVLPGVEAAERAGVPAFLETS
                     APRNLPFYERLGFTVTADVEVPEGPRTWCMTRKPGA"
     primer_bind     complement(1278..1297)
                     /label=Puro-R
                     /note="Puromycin resistance gene, reverse primer. Also
                     called puro-variant-R"
     primer_bind     1774..1794
                     /label=Puro-F
                     /note="Puromycin resistance gene, forward primer"
     misc_feature    1893..2481
                     /label=WPRE
                     /note="woodchuck hepatitis virus posttranscriptional
                     regulatory element"
     primer_bind     complement(1946..1966)
                     /label=WPRE-R
                     /note="WPRE, reverse primer"
     CDS             complement(2364..2375)
                     /codon_start=1
                     /product="Factor Xa recognition and cleavage site"
                     /label=Factor Xa site
                     /translation="IEGR"
     LTR             2553..2786
                     /label=3' LTR (Delta-U3)
                     /note="self-inactivating 3' long terminal repeat (LTR) from
                     HIV-1"
     polyA_signal    2864..2985
                     /label=SV40 poly(A) signal
                     /note="SV40 polyadenylation signal"
     primer_bind     complement(2901..2920)
                     /label=SV40pA-R
                     /note="SV40 polyA, reverse primer"
     primer_bind     2955..2974
                     /label=EBV-rev
                     /note="SV40 polyA terminator, reverse primer"
     rep_origin      3025..3160
                     /label=SV40 ori
                     /note="SV40 origin of replication"
     primer_bind     3087..3106
                     /label=SV40pro-F
                     /note="SV40 promoter/origin, forward primer"
     primer_bind     complement(3180..3199)
                     /label=T7
                     /note="T7 promoter, forward primer"
     promoter        complement(3181..3199)
                     /label=T7 promoter
                     /note="promoter for bacteriophage T7 RNA polymerase"
     primer_bind     complement(3209..3226)
                     /label=M13 Forward
                     /note="In lacZ gene. Also called M13-F20 or M13 (-21)
                     Forward"
     primer_bind     complement(3209..3225)
                     /label=M13 fwd
                     /note="common sequencing primer, one of multiple similar
                     variants"
     primer_bind     complement(3218..3240)
                     /label=M13/pUC Forward
                     /note="In lacZ gene"
     rep_origin      3367..3822
                     /direction=RIGHT
                     /label=f1 ori
                     /note="f1 bacteriophage origin of replication; arrow
                     indicates direction of (+) strand synthesis"
     primer_bind     complement(3454..3473)
                     /label=F1ori-R
                     /note="F1 origin, reverse primer"
     primer_bind     3664..3685
                     /label=F1ori-F
                     /note="F1 origin, forward primer"
     promoter        3848..3952
                     /gene="bla"
                     /label=AmpR promoter
     CDS             3953..4813
                     /codon_start=1
                     /gene="bla"
                     /product="beta-lactamase"
                     /label=AmpR
                     /note="confers resistance to ampicillin, carbenicillin, and
                     related antibiotics"
                     /translation="MSIQHFRVALIPFFAAFCLPVFAHPETLVKVKDAEDQLGARVGYI
                     ELDLNSGKILESFRPEERFPMMSTFKVLLCGAVLSRIDAGQEQLGRRIHYSQNDLVEYS
                     PVTEKHLTDGMTVRELCSAAITMSDNTAANLLLTTIGGPKELTAFLHNMGDHVTRLDRW
                     EPELNEAIPNDERDTTMPVAMATTLRKLLTGELLTLASRQQLIDWMEADKVAGPLLRSA
                     LPAGWFIADKSGAGERGSRGIIAALGPDGKPSRIVVIYTTGSQATMDERNRQIAEIGAS
                     LIKHW"
     primer_bind     complement(4171..4190)
                     /label=Amp-R
                     /note="Ampicillin resistance gene, reverse primer"
     rep_origin      4984..5572
                     /direction=RIGHT
                     /label=ori
                     /note="high-copy-number ColE1/pMB1/pBR322/pUC origin of
                     replication"
     primer_bind     5473..5492
                     /label=pBR322ori-F
                     /note="pBR322 origin, forward primer"
     primer_bind     5726..5743
                     /label=L4440
                     /note="L4440 vector, forward primer"
     protein_bind    5860..5881
                     /label=CAP binding site
                     /bound_moiety="E. coli catabolite activator protein"
                     /note="CAP binding activates transcription in the presence
                     of cAMP."
     promoter        5896..5926
                     /label=lac promoter
                     /note="promoter for the E. coli lac operon"
     protein_bind    5934..5950
                     /label=lac operator
                     /bound_moiety="lac repressor encoded by lacI"
                     /note="The lac repressor binds to the lac operator to
                     inhibit transcription in E. coli. This inhibition can be
                     relieved by adding lactose or
                     isopropyl-beta-D-thiogalactopyranoside (IPTG)."
     primer_bind     5939..5961
                     /label=M13/pUC Reverse
                     /note="In lacZ gene"
     primer_bind     5958..5974
                     /label=M13 rev
                     /note="common sequencing primer, one of multiple similar
                     variants"
     primer_bind     5958..5974
                     /label=M13 Reverse
                     /note="In lacZ gene. Also called M13-rev"
     primer_bind     5993..6013
                     /label=T3
                     /note="T3 promoter, forward primer"
     promoter        5995..6013
                     /label=T3 promoter
                     /note="promoter for bacteriophage T3 RNA polymerase"
     promoter        6041..6267
                     /label=RSV promoter
                     /note="Rous sarcoma virus enhancer/promoter"
     LTR             6268..6448
                     /label=5' LTR (truncated)
                     /note="truncated 5' long terminal repeat (LTR) from HIV-1"
     misc_feature    6495..6620
                     /label=HIV-1 Psi
                     /note="packaging signal of human immunodeficiency virus
                     type 1"
     misc_feature    7113..7346
                     /label=RRE
                     /note="The Rev response element (RRE) of HIV-1 allows for
                     Rev-dependent mRNA export from the nucleus to the
                     cytoplasm."
     CDS             7531..7575
                     /codon_start=1
                     /product="antigenic peptide corresponding to amino acids
                     655 to 669 of the HIV envelope protein gp41 (Lutje Hulsik
                     et al., 2013)"
                     /label=gp41 peptide
                     /note="recognized by the 2H10 single-chain llama nanobody"
                     /translation="KNEQELLELDKWASL"
     promoter        7753..7993
                     /label=U6 promoter
                     /note="RNA polymerase III promoter for human U6 snRNA"
     primer_bind     7753..7773
                     /label=hU6-F
                     /note="Human U6 promoter, forward primer"
     primer_bind     7924..7943
                     /label=LKO.1 5'
                     /note="Human U6 promoter, forward primer"
     misc_RNA        8023..8098
                     /label=gRNA scaffold
                     /note="guide RNA scaffold for the Streptococcus pyogenes
                     CRISPR/Cas9 system"
     misc_feature    8154..8271
                     /label=cPPT/CTS
                     /note="central polypurine tract and central termination
                     sequence of HIV-1"
ORIGIN
        1 cccgggtgca aagatggata aagttttaaa cagagaggaa tctttgcagc taatggacct
       61 tctaggtctt gaaaggagtg ggaattggct ccggtgcccg tcagtgggca gagcgcacat
      121 cgcccacagt ccccgagaag ttggggggag gggtcggcaa ttgatccggt gcctagagaa
      181 ggtggcgcgg ggtaaactgg gaaagtgatg tcgtgtactg gctccgcctt tttcccgagg
      241 gtgggggaga accgtatata agtgcagtag tcgccgtgaa cgttcttttt cgcaacgggt
      301 ttgccgccag aacacaggta agtgccgtgt gtggttcccg cgggcctggc ctctttacgg
      361 gttatggccc ttgcgtgcct tgaattactt ccacctggct gcagtacgtg attcttgatc
      421 ccgagcttcg ggttggaagt gggtgggaga gttcgaggcc ttgcgcttaa ggagcccctt
      481 cgcctcgtgc ttgagttgag gcctggcctg ggcgctgggg ccgccgcgtg cgaatctggt
      541 ggcaccttcg cgcctgtctc gctgctttcg ataagtctct agccatttaa aatttttgat
      601 gacctgctgc gacgcttttt ttctggcaag atagtcttgt aaatgcgggc caagatctgc
      661 acactggtat ttcggttttt ggggccgcgg gcggcgacgg ggcccgtgcg tcccagcgca
      721 catgttcggc gaggcggggc ctgcgagcgc ggccaccgag aatcggacgg gggtagtctc
      781 aagctggccg gcctgctctg gtgcctggcc tcgcgccgcc gtgtatcgcc ccgccctggg
      841 cggcaaggct ggcccggtcg gcaccagttg cgtgagcgga aagatggccg cttcccggcc
      901 ctgctgcagg gagctcaaaa tggaggacgc ggcgctcggg agagcgggcg ggtgagtcac
      961 ccacacaaag gaaaagggcc tttccgtcct cagccgtcgc ttcatgtgac tccacggagt
     1021 accgggcgcc gtccaggcac ctcgattagt tctcgagctt ttggagtacg tcgtctttag
     1081 gttgggggga ggggttttat gcgatggagt ttccccacac tgagtgggtg gagactgaag
     1141 ttaggccagc ttggcacttg atgtaattct ccttggaatt tgcccttttt gagtttggat
     1201 cttggttcat tctcaagcct cagacagtgg ttcaaagttt ttttcttcca tttcaggtgt
     1261 cgtgacgtac ggccaccatg accgagtaca agcccacggt gcgcctcgcc acccgcgacg
     1321 acgtccccag ggccgtacgc accctcgccg ccgcgttcgc cgactacccc gccacgcgcc
     1381 acaccgtcga tccggaccgc cacatcgagc gggtcaccga gctgcaagaa ctcttcctca
     1441 cgcgcgtcgg gctcgacatc ggcaaggtgt gggtcgcgga cgacggcgcc gccgtggcgg
     1501 tctggaccac gccggagagc gtcgaagcgg gggcggtgtt cgccgagatc ggcccgcgca
     1561 tggccgagtt gagcggttcc cggctggccg cgcagcaaca gatggaaggc ctcctggcgc
     1621 cgcaccggcc caaggagccc gcgtggttcc tggccaccgt cggagtctcg cccgaccacc
     1681 agggcaaggg tctgggcagc gccgtcgtgc tccccggagt ggaggcggcc gagcgcgccg
     1741 gggtgcccgc cttcctggag acctccgcgc cccgcaacct ccccttctac gagcggctcg
     1801 gcttcaccgt caccgccgac gtcgaggtgc ccgaaggacc gcgcacctgg tgcatgaccc
     1861 gcaagcccgg tgcctgaacg cgttaagtcg acaatcaacc tctggattac aaaatttgtg
     1921 aaagattgac tggtattctt aactatgttg ctccttttac gctatgtgga tacgctgctt
     1981 taatgccttt gtatcatgct attgcttccc gtatggcttt cattttctcc tccttgtata
     2041 aatcctggtt gctgtctctt tatgaggagt tgtggcccgt tgtcaggcaa cgtggcgtgg
     2101 tgtgcactgt gtttgctgac gcaaccccca ctggttgggg cattgccacc acctgtcagc
     2161 tcctttccgg gactttcgct ttccccctcc ctattgccac ggcggaactc atcgccgcct
     2221 gccttgcccg ctgctggaca ggggctcggc tgttgggcac tgacaattcc gtggtgttgt
     2281 cggggaaatc atcgtccttt ccttggctgc tcgcctgtgt tgccacctgg attctgcgcg
     2341 ggacgtcctt ctgctacgtc ccttcggccc tcaatccagc ggaccttcct tcccgcggcc
     2401 tgctgccggc tctgcggcct cttccgcgtc ttcgccttcg ccctcagacg agtcggatct
     2461 ccctttgggc cgcctccccg cgtcgacttt aagaccaatg acttacaagg cagctgtaga
     2521 tcttagccac tttttaaaag aaaagggggg actggaaggg ctaattcact cccaacgaag
     2581 acaagatctg ctttttgctt gtactgggtc tctctggtta gaccagatct gagcctggga
     2641 gctctctggc taactaggga acccactgct taagcctcaa taaagcttgc cttgagtgct
     2701 tcaagtagtg tgtgcccgtc tgttgtgtga ctctggtaac tagagatccc tcagaccctt
     2761 ttagtcagtg tggaaaatct ctagcagtac gtatagtagt tcatgtcatc ttattattca
     2821 gtatttataa cttgcaaaga aatgaatatc agagagtgag aggaacttgt ttattgcagc
     2881 ttataatggt tacaaataaa gcaatagcat cacaaatttc acaaataaag catttttttc
     2941 actgcattct agttgtggtt tgtccaaact catcaatgta tcttatcatg tctggctcta
     3001 gctatcccgc ccctaactcc gcccatcccg cccctaactc cgcccagttc cgcccattct
     3061 ccgccccatg gctgactaat tttttttatt tatgcagagg ccgaggccgc ctcggcctct
     3121 gagctattcc agaagtagtg aggaggcttt tttggaggcc tagggacgta cccaattcgc
     3181 cctatagtga gtcgtattac gcgcgctcac tggccgtcgt tttacaacgt cgtgactggg
     3241 aaaaccctgg cgttacccaa cttaatcgcc ttgcagcaca tccccctttc gccagctggc
     3301 gtaatagcga agaggcccgc accgatcgcc cttcccaaca gttgcgcagc ctgaatggcg
     3361 aatgggnnnn nnnnnnnnnn nnnnnnnnnn nnnnnnnnnn nnnnnnnnnn nnnnnnnnnn
     3421 nnnnnnnnnn nnnnnnnnnn nnnnnnnnnn nnnnnnnnnn nnnnnnnnnn nnnnnnnnnn
     3481 nnnnnnnnnn cnnnnnnnnn nnnnnnnnnn nnnnnnnnnn nnnnnnnnnn nnnnnnnnnn
     3541 nnnnnnnnnn nnnnnnnnnn nnnnnnnnnn nnnnnnnnnn nnannnnnnn nnnnnnnnnn
     3601 nnnnnnnnnn nnnnnnnnnn nnnnnnnnnn nncctttgac gttggagtcc acgttcttta
     3661 atagtggact cttgttccaa actggaacaa cactcaaccc tatctcggtc tattcttttg
     3721 atttataagg gattttgccg atttcggcct attggttaaa aaatgagctg atttaacaaa
     3781 aatttaacgc gaattttaac aaaatattaa cgcttacaat ttaggtggca cttttcgggg
     3841 aaatgtgcgc ggaaccccta tttgtttatt tttctaaata cattcaaata tgtatccgct
     3901 catgagacaa taaccctgat aaatgcttca ataatattga aaaaggaaga gtatgagtat
     3961 tcaacatttc cgtgtcgccc ttattccctt ttttgcggca ttttgccttc ctgtttttgc
     4021 tcacccagaa acgctggtga aagtaaaaga tgctgaagat cagttgggtg cacgagtggg
     4081 ttacatcgaa ctggatctca acagcggtaa gatccttgag agttttcgcc ccgaagaacg
     4141 ttttccaatg atgagcactt ttaaagttct gctatgtggc gcggtattat cccgtattga
     4201 cgccgggcaa gagcaactcg gtcgccgcat acactattct cagaatgact tggttgagta
     4261 ctcaccagtc acagaaaagc atcttacgga tggcatgaca gtaagagaat tatgcagtgc
     4321 tgccataacc atgagtgata acactgcggc caacttactt ctgacaacga tcggaggacc
     4381 gaaggagcta accgcttttt tgcacaacat gggggatcat gtaactcgcc ttgatcgttg
     4441 ggaaccggag ctgaatgaag ccataccaaa cgacgagcgt gacaccacga tgcctgtagc
     4501 aatggcaaca acgttgcgca aactattaac tggcgaacta cttactctag cttcccggca
     4561 acaattaata gactggatgg aggcggataa agttgcagga ccacttctgc gctcggccct
     4621 tccggctggc tggtttattg ctgataaatc tggagccggt gagcgtgggt ctcgcggtat
     4681 cattgcagca ctggggccag atggtaagcc ctcccgtatc gtagttatct acacgacggg
     4741 gagtcaggca actatggatg aacgaaatag acagatcgct gagataggtg cctcactgat
     4801 taagcattgg taactgtcag accaagttta ctcatatata ctttagattg atttaaaact
     4861 tcatttttaa tttaaaagga tctaggtgaa gatccttttt gataatctca tgaccaaaat
     4921 cccttaacgt gagttttcgt tccactgagc gtcagacccc gtagaaaaga tcaaaggatc
     4981 ttcttgagat cctttttttc tgcgcgtaat ctgctgcttg caaacaaaaa aaccaccgct
     5041 accagcggtg gtttgtttgc cggatcaaga gctaccaact ctttttccga aggtaactgg
     5101 cttcagcaga gcgcagatac caaatactgt tcttctagtg tagccgtagt taggccacca
     5161 cttcaagaac tctgtagcac cgcctacata cctcgctctg ctaatcctgt taccagtggc
     5221 tgctgccagt ggcgataagt cgtgtcttac cgggttggac tcaagacgat agttaccgga
     5281 taaggcgcag cggtcgggct gaacgggggg ttcgtgcaca cagcccagct tggagcgaac
     5341 gacctacacc gaactgagat acctacagcg tgagctatga gaaagcgcca cgcttcccga
     5401 agggagaaag gcggacaggt atccggtaag cggcagggtc ggaacaggag agcgcacgag
     5461 ggagcttcca gggggaaacg cctggtatct ttatagtcct gtcgggtttc gccacctctg
     5521 acttgagcgt cgatttttgt gatgctcgtc aggggggcgg agcctatgga aaaacgccag
     5581 caacgcggcc tttttacggt tcctggcctt ttgctggcct tttgctcaca tgttctttcc
     5641 tgcgttatcc cctgattctg tggataaccg tattaccgcc tttgagtgag ctgataccgc
     5701 tcgccgcagc cgaacgaccg agcgcagcga gtcagtgagc gaggaagcgg aagagcgccc
     5761 aatacgcaaa ccgcctctcc ccgcgcgttg gccgattcat taatgcagct ggcacgacag
     5821 gtttcccgac tggaaagcgg gcagtgagcg caacgcaatt aatgtgagtt agctcactca
     5881 ttaggcaccc caggctttac actttatgct tccggctcgt atgttgtgtg gaattgtgag
     5941 cggataacaa tttcacacag gaaacagcta tgaccatgat tacgccaagc gcgcaattaa
     6001 ccctcactaa agggaacaaa agctggagct gcaagcttaa tgtagtctta tgcaatactc
     6061 ttgtagtctt gcaacatggt aacgatgagt tagcaacatg ccttacaagg agagaaaaag
     6121 caccgtgcat gccgattggt ggaagtaagg tggtacgatc gtgccttatt aggaaggcaa
     6181 cagacgggtc tgacatggat tggacgaacc actgaattgc cgcattgcag agatattgta
     6241 tttaagtgcc tagctcgata cataaacggg tctctctggt tagaccagat ctgagcctgg
     6301 gagctctctg gctaactagg gaacccactg cttaagcctc aataaagctt gccttgagtg
     6361 cttcaagtag tgtgtgcccg tctgttgtgt gactctggta actagagatc cctcagaccc
     6421 ttttagtcag tgtggaaaat ctctagcagt ggcgcccgaa cagggacttg aaagcgaaag
     6481 ggaaaccaga ggagctctct cgacgcagga ctcggcttgc tgaagcgcgc acggcaagag
     6541 gcgaggggcg gcgactggtg agtacgccaa aaattttgac tagcggaggc tagaaggaga
     6601 gagatgggtg cgagagcgtc agtattaagc gggggagaat tagatcgcga tgggaaaaaa
     6661 ttcggttaag gccaggggga aagaaaaaat ataaattaaa acatatagta tgggcaagca
     6721 gggagctaga acgattcgca gttaatcctg gcctgttaga aacatcagaa ggctgtagac
     6781 aaatactggg acagctacaa ccatcccttc agacaggatc agaagaactt agatcattat
     6841 ataatacagt agcaaccctc tattgtgtgc atcaaaggat agagataaaa gacaccaagg
     6901 aagctttaga caagatagag gaagagcaaa acaaaagtaa gaccaccgca cagcaagcgg
     6961 ccgctgatct tcagacctgg aggaggagat atgagggaca attggagaag tgaattatat
     7021 aaatataaag tagtaaaaat tgaaccatta ggagtagcac ccaccaaggc aaagagaaga
     7081 gtggtgcaga gagaaaaaag agcagtggga ataggagctt tgttccttgg gttcttggga
     7141 gcagcaggaa gcactatggg cgcagcgtca atgacgctga cggtacaggc cagacaatta
     7201 ttgtctggta tagtgcagca gcagaacaat ttgctgaggg ctattgaggc gcaacagcat
     7261 ctgttgcaac tcacagtctg gggcatcaag cagctccagg caagaatcct ggctgtggaa
     7321 agatacctaa aggatcaaca gctcctgggg atttggggtt gctctggaaa actcatttgc
     7381 accactgctg tgccttggaa tgctagttgg agtaataaat ctctggaaca gatttggaat
     7441 cacacgacct ggatggagtg ggacagagaa attaacaatt acacaagctt aatacactcc
     7501 ttaattgaag aatcgcaaaa ccagcaagaa aagaatgaac aagaattatt ggaattagat
     7561 aaatgggcaa gtttgtggaa ttggtttaac ataacaaatt ggctgtggta tataaaatta
     7621 ttcataatga tagtaggagg cttggtaggt ttaagaatag tttttgctgt actttctata
     7681 gtgaatagag ttaggcaggg atattcacca ttatcgtttc agacccacct cccaaccccg
     7741 aggggaccca gagagggcct atttcccatg attccttcat atttgcatat acgatacaag
     7801 gctgttagag agataattag aattaatttg actgtaaaca caaagatatt agtacaaaat
     7861 acgtgacgta gaaagtaata atttcttggg tagtttgcag ttttaaaatt atgttttaaa
     7921 atggactatc atatgcttac cgtaacttga aagtatttcg atttcttggc tttatatatc
     7981 ttgtggaaag gacgaaacac cgaggagaca ttgggctccc ctgttttaga gctagaaata
     8041 gcaagttaaa ataaggctag tccgttatca acttgaaaaa gtggcaccga gtcggtgctt
     8101 ttttaagctt ggcgtaacta gatcttgaga caaatggcag tattcatcca caattttaaa
     8161 agaaaagggg ggattggggg gtacagtgca ggggaaagaa tagtagacat aatagcaaca
     8221 gacatacaaa ctaaagaatt acaaaaacaa attacaaaaa ttcaaaattt tcgggtttat
     8281 tacagggaca gcagagatcc actttggcgc cggctcgagg ggg
//
