>Addgene plasmid #76370 | GSK3A gRNA (BRDN0001148594) | depositor partial sequence | sequence record 143830 | Target Sequence
AGGAGACATTGGGCTCCCCT
