>Addgene plasmid #76370 | GSK3A gRNA (BRDN0001148594) | addgene partial sequence | sequence record 151038 | hU6-F 5'-GAGGGCCTATTTCCCATGATT-3'
ATTAGAATTAATTTGACTGTAAACACAAAGATATTAGTACAAAATACGTGACGTAGAAAGTAATAATTTC
TTGGGTAGTTTGCAGTTTTAAAATTATGTTTTAAAATGGACTATCATATGCTTACCGTAACTTGAAAGTA
TTTCGATTTCTTGGCTTTATATATCTTGTGGAAAGGACGAAACACCGAGGAGACATTGGGCTCCCCTGTT
TTAGAGCTAGAAATAGCAAGTTAAAATAAGGCTAGTCCGTTATCAACTTGAAAAAGTGGCACCGAGTCGG
TGCTTTTTTAAGCTTGGCGTAACTAGATCTTGAGACAAATGGCAGTATTCATCCACAATTTTAAAAGAAA
AGGGGGGATTGGGGGGTACAGTGCAGGGGAAAGAATAGTAGACATAATAGCAACAGACATACAAACTAAA
GAATTACAAAAACAAATTACAAAAATTCAAAATTTTCGGGTTTATTACAGGGACAGCAGAGATCCACTTT
GGCGCCGGCTCGAGGGGGCCCGGGTGCAAAGATGGATAAAGTTTTAAACAGAGAGGAATCTTTGCAGCTA
ATGGACCTTCTAGGTCTTGAAAGGAGTGGGAATTGGCTCCGGTGCCCGTCAGTGGGCAGAGCGCACATCG
CCCACAGTCCCCGAGAAGTTGGGGGGAGGGGTCGGCAATTGATCCGGTGCCTAGAGAAGGTGGCGCGGGG
TAAACTGGGAAAGTGATGTCGTGTACTGGCTCCGCCTTTTTCCCGAGGGTGG
